Addgene plasmid #194551: pRK5-mEGFP-HMGB1-MUT-IDR
Purpose: Mammalian Expression of mEGFP-HMGB1 Mutant (K184Rfs*44) IDR Fusion Protein
Depositing lab: Denes Hnisz. Publication: Aberrant phase separation and nucleolar dysfunction in rare genetic diseases. Mensah MA, Niskanen H, Magalhaes AP, Basu S, Kircher M, Sczakiel HL, Reiter AMV, Elsner J, Meinecke P, Biskup S, Chung BHY, Dombrowsky G, Eckmann-Scholz C, Hitz MP, Hoischen A, Holterhus PM, Hulsemann W, Kahrizi K, Kalscheuer VM, Kan A, Krumbiegel M, Kurth I, Leubner J, Longardt AC, Moritz JD, Najmabadi H, Skipalova K, Snijders Blok L, Tzschach A, Wiedersberg E, Zenker M, Garcia-Cabau C, Buschow R, Salvatella X, Kraushar ML, Mundlos S, Caliebe A, Spielmann M, Horn D, Hnisz D. Nature. 2023 Feb;614(7948):564-571. doi: 10.1038/s41586-022-05682-1. Epub 2023 Feb 8. PubMed 36755093.
Backbone
  Vector backbone: pRK5
  Vector type: Mammalian Expression
Growth in bacteria
  Bacterial resistance: Ampicillin, 100 μg/mL
  Growth temperature: 37°C
  Growth strain: DH5alpha
  Copy number: High Copy
Gene/Insert
  Gene/Insert name: HMGB1
  Species: H. sapiens (human)
  Mutation: K184Rfs*44
  Entrez Gene: HMGB1 (a.k.a. HMG-1, HMG1, HMG3, SBP-1)
  Tag / fusion protein: mEGFP (N terminal on insert)
  Cloning method: Restriction Enzyme; 5′ cloning site unknown (unknown if destroyed)
Terms and licenses: Academic/Nonprofit Terms; Industry Terms: Not Available to Industry
How to cite: pRK5-mEGFP-HMGB1-MUT-IDR was a gift from Denes Hnisz (Addgene plasmid # 194551 ; http://n2t.net/addgene:194551 ; RRID:Addgene_194551)
