[The description below was written by a language model from this plasmid's Addgene catalogue record and pLannotate feature annotations shown in this document.]
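Description:
pRK5-mEGFP-HMGB1-MUT-IDR is a 5,663-nt mammalian expression plasmid built on the pRK5 backbone and designed to produce a fluorescent fusion of monomeric EGFP to the intrinsically disordered region (IDR) of a mutant human HMGB1. It is propagated in E. coli as a high-copy plasmid through a ColE1/pUC-type origin and selected with ampicillin via the β-lactamase gene and its native promoter. An M13 phage origin is also annotated, along with backbone remnants that have no role in the payload: short fragments of lacZα, lacI, rop and bom, and the lac promoter/operator region.

The expression cassette is driven by the human cytomegalovirus immediate-early enhancer and promoter, followed by a fragment of CMV intron A and an SP6 promoter. A GFP open reading frame comes next; the annotation tool matched it to SiriusGFP, but the catalogue identifies it as mEGFP. It is fused at its C-terminus to a short HMGB1 segment. The automated match covers only about 140 nt and points to a hamster orthologue, whereas the record gives the species as human. The limited match is consistent with the insert being only the IDR and carrying the K184Rfs*44 frameshift, which replaces the normal C-terminal sequence with a novel 44-codon reading frame. An SV40 polyadenylation signal terminates the transcript, and an SV40 enhancer/early promoter lies downstream with no mammalian selection marker annotated. A small fragment annotated as an IgH signal sequence sits upstream of the GFP; its function here is not stated.

The associated publication concerns aberrant phase separation and nucleolar dysfunction in rare genetic diseases. This suggests the plasmid is used for transient expression in mammalian cells to image the localisation and condensate behaviour of the mutant IDR.
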