Features (pLannotate 1.2.2; 22 found; start..end, strand, type, name):
     14..393     +  enhancer       CMV enhancer: human cytomegalovirus immediate early enhancer
    394..597     +  promoter       CMV promoter: human cytomegalovirus (CMV) immediate early promoter
    733..776     +  intron         CMV intron (fragment): modified intron A from human cytomegalovirus
    828..846     +  promoter       SP6 promoter: promoter for bacteriophage SP6 RNA polymerase
    850..887     +  CDS            IgH signal sequence (fragment): signal sequence from the mouse immunoglobulin heavy chain variable region
    939..1653    +  CDS            SiriusGFP (fragment): enhanced GFP (EGFP) derivative that exhibits robust folding and enhanced photostability (Zhong et al., 2019) mammalian codon-optimized
   1659..1799    +  CDS            HMGB1 (fragment): HMGB1_CRIGR - Also known as HMG-1, HMG1. Experimental evidence at protein level: Swiss-Prot protein existence level 1. In the extracellular compartment (following either active secretion or passive release) involved in regulation of the inflammatory response. Fully reduced HGMB1 (which subsequently gets oxidized after release) in association with CXCL12 mediates the recruitment of inflammatory cells during the initial phase of tissue injury; the CXCL12:HMGB1 complex triggers CXCR4 homodimerization. Induces the migration of monocyte-derived immature dendritic cells and seems to regulate adhesiv
   1938..1955    +  misc_feature   MCS (fragment): pUC18/19 multiple cloning site
   1976..2110    +  polyA_signal   SV40 poly(A) signal: SV40 polyadenylation signal
   2179..2536    +  promoter       SV40 promoter: SV40 enhancer and early promoter
   2555..2709    +  CDS            lacZα (fragment): LacZα fragment of β-galactosidase; lacZ fragment
   2715..2766    -  misc_feature   bom (fragment): basis of mobility region from pBR322
   2785..3165    +  rep_origin     M13 ori (sequence partly withheld): M13 bacteriophage origin of replication; arrow indicates direction of (+) strand synthesis
   3241..3290    -  misc_feature   bom (fragment): basis of mobility region from pBR322
   3392..3427    -  CDS            rop (fragment): Rop protein, which maintains plasmids at low copy number; rop
   3522..3626    +  promoter       AmpR promoter: bla
   3627..4487    +  CDS            AmpR: β-lactamase; bla; confers resistance to ampicillin, carbenicillin, and related antibiotics
   4658..5246    +  rep_origin     ori: high-copy-number ColE1/pMB1/pBR322/pUC origin of replication
   5429..5521    +  CDS            lacI (fragment): lac repressor; lacI; The lac repressor binds to the lac operator to inhibit transcription in E. coli. This inhibition can be relieved by adding lactose or isopropyl-β-D-thiogalactopyranoside (IPTG).
   5534..5555    +  protein_bind   CAP binding site: CAP binding activates transcription in the presence of cAMP. E. coli catabolite activator protein
   5570..5600    +  promoter       lac promoter: promoter for the E. coli lac operon
   5608..5624    +  protein_bind   lac operator: The lac repressor binds to the lac operator to inhibit transcription in E. coli. This inhibition can be relieved by adding lactose or isopropyl-β-D-thiogalactopyranoside (IPTG). lac repressor encoded by lacI
>Addgene plasmid #194551 | pRK5-mEGFP-HMGB1-MUT-IDR | addgene full sequence | sequence record 385239 | Addgene NGS Result
TTCGAGCTCGCCCGACATTGATTATTGACTAGTTATTAATAGTAATCAATTACGGGGTCATTAGTTCATA
GCCCATATATGGAGTTCCGCGTTACATAACTTACGGTAAATGGCCCGCCTGGCTGACCGCCCAACGACCC
CCGCCCATTGACGTCAATAATGACGTATGTTCCCATAGTAACGCCAATAGGGACTTTCCATTGACGTCAA
TGGGTGGAGTATTTACGGTAAACTGCCCACTTGGCAGTACATCAAGTGTATCATATGCCAAGTACGCCCC
CTATTGACGTCAATGACGGTAAATGGCCCGCCTGGCATTATGCCCAGTACATGACCTTATGGGACTTTCC
TACTTGGCAGTACATCTACGTATTAGTCATCGCTATTACCATGGTGATGCGGTTTTGGCAGTACATCAAT
GGGCGTGGATAGCGGTTTGACTCACGGGGATTTCCAAGTCTCCACCCCATTGACGTCAATGGGAGTTTGT
TTTGGCACCAAAATCAACGGGACTTTCCAAAATGTCGTAACAACTCCGCCCCATTGACGCAAATGGGCGG
TAGGCGTGTACGGTGGGAGGTCTATATAAGCAGAGCTCGTTTAGTGAACCGTCAGATCGCCTGGAGACGC
CATCCACGCTGTTTTGACCTCCATAGAAGACACCGGGACCGATCCAGCCTCCGCGGCCGGGAACGGTGCA
TTGGAACGCGGATTCCCCGTGCCAAGAGTGACGTAAGTACCGCCTATAGAGTCTATAGGCCCACCCCCTT
GGCTTCGTTAGAACGCGGCTACAATTAATACATAACCTTATGTATCATACACATACGATTTAGGTGACAC
TATAGAATAACATCCACTTTGCCTTTCTCTCCACAGGTGTCCACTCCCAGGTCCAACTGCACCTCGGTTC
TATCGATTGAATTCGTACCGGTGCCACCATGGTGAGCAAGGGCGAGGAGCTGTTCACCGGGGTGGTGCCC
ATCCTGGTCGAGCTGGACGGCGACGTAAACGGCCACAAGTTCAGCGTGCGCGGCGAGGGCGAGGGCGATG
CCACCAACGGCAAGCTGACCCTGAAGTTCATCTGCACCACCGGCAAGCTGCCCGTGCCCTGGCCCACCCT
CGTGACCACCCTGACCTACGGCGTGCAGTGCTTCAGCCGCTACCCCGACCACATGAAGCAGCACGACTTC
TTCAAGTCCGCCATGCCCGAAGGCTACGTCCAGGAGCGCACCATCTCCTTCAAGGACGACGGCACCTACA
AGACCCGCGCCGAGGTGAAGTTCGAGGGCGACACCCTGGTGAACCGCATCGAGCTGAAGGGCATCGACTT
CAAGGAGGACGGCAACATCCTGGGGCACAAGCTGGAGTACAACTTCAACAGCCACAACGTCTATATCACG
GCCGACAAGCAGAAGAACGGCATCAAGGCGAACTTCAAGATCCGCCACAACGTCGAGGACGGCAGCGTGC
AGCTCGCCGACCACTACCAGCAGAACACCCCCATCGGCGACGGCCCCGTGCTGCTGCCCGACAACCACTA
CCTGAGCACCCAGTCCAAGCTGAGCAAAGACCCCAACGAGAAGCGCGATCACATGGTCCTGCTGGAGTTC
GTGACCGCCGCCGGGATCACTCTCGGCATGGACGAGCTGTACACGGCGAACACTGCTGCAGATGACAAGC
AGCCTTATGAAAAGAAGGCTGCGAAGCTGAAGGAAAAATATGAAAAGGATATTGCTGCATATCGAGCTAA
AGGAAAGCCTGATGCAGCAAAAAAGGGAGTTGTCAAGGCTGAAAAAAGCAAGAAAAGGAAGAGGAGGAAG
ATGAGGAAGATGAAGAGGATGAGGAGGAGGAGGAAGATGAAGAAGATGAAGATGAAGAAGAAGATGATGA
TGATGAATAAGTTGGTTCTAGCGCAGTTCTTCTTCTCCTGTCTATAATCTAGAGTCGACCTGCAGAAGCT
TGGCCGCCATGGCCCAACTTGTTTATTGCAGCTTATAATGGTTACAAATAAAGCAATAGCATCACAAATT
TCACAAATAAAGCATTTTTTTCACTGCATTCTAGTTGTGGTTTGTCCAAACTCATCAATGTATCTTATCA
TGTCTGGATCGGGAATTAATTCGGCGCAGCACCATGGCCTGAAATAACCTCTGAAAGAGGAACTTGGTTA
GGTACCTTCTGAGGCGGAAAGAACCAGCTGTGGAATGTGTGTCAGTTAGGGTGTGGAAAGTCCCCAGGCT
CCCCAGCAGGCAGAAGTATGCAAAGCATGCATCTCAATTAGTCAGCAACCAGGTGTGGAAAGTCCCCAGG
CTCCCCAGCAGGCAGAAGTATGCAAAGCATGCATCTCAATTAGTCAGCAACCATAGTCCCGCCCCTAACT
CCGCCCATCCCGCCCCTAACTCCGCCCAGTTCCGCCCATTCTCCGCCCCATGGCTGACTAATTTTTTTTA
TTTATGCAGAGGCCGAGGCCGCCTCGGCCTCTGAGCTATTCCAGAAGTAGTGAGGAGGCTTTTTTGGAGG
CCTAGGCTTTTGCAAAAAGCTGTTAACAGCTTGGCACTGGCCGTCGTTTTACAACGTCGTGACTGGGAAA
ACCCTGGCGTTACCCAACTTAATCGCCTTGCAGCACATCCCCCTTTCGCCAGCTGGCGTAATAGCGAAGA
GGCCCGCACCGATCGCCCTTCCCAACAGTTGCGCAGCCTGAATGGCGAATGGCGCCTGATGCGGTATTTT
CTCCTTACGCATCTGTGCGGTATTTCACACCGCATA
[142 nt withheld, positions 2767-2908]
C
[141 nt withheld, positions 2910-3050]
CCTTTGACGTTGGAGTCCACGTTCTTT
[37 nt withheld, positions 3078-3114]
ACCCTATCTCGGGCTATTCTTTTGATTTATAAGGGATTTTGCCGATTTCGGCCTATTGGTTAAAAAATGA
GCTGATTTAACAAAAATTTAACGCGAATTTTAACAAAATATTAACGTTTACAATTTTATGGTGCACTCTC
AGTACAATCTGCTCTGATGCCGCATAGTTAAGCCAGCCCCGACACCCGCCAACACCCGCTGACGCGCCCT
GACGGGCTTGTCTGCTCCCGGCATCCGCTTACAGACAAGCTGTGACCGTCTCCGGGAGCTGCATGTGTCA
GAGGTTTTCACCGTCATCACCGAAACGCGCGAGACGAAAGGGCCTCGTGATACGCCTATTTTTATAGGTT
AATGTCATGATAATAATGGTTTCTTAGACGTCAGGTGGCACTTTTCGGGGAAATGTGCGCGGAACCCCTA
TTTGTTTATTTTTCTAAATACATTCAAATATGTATCCGCTCATGAGACAATAACCCTGATAAATGCTTCA
ATAATATTGAAAAAGGAAGAGTATGAGTATTCAACATTTCCGTGTCGCCCTTATTCCCTTTTTTGCGGCA
TTTTGCCTTCCTGTTTTTGCTCACCCAGAAACGCTGGTGAAAGTAAAAGATGCTGAAGATCAGTTGGGTG
CACGAGTGGGTTACATCGAACTGGATCTCAACAGCGGTAAGATCCTTGAGAGTTTTCGCCCCGAAGAACG
TTTTCCAATGATGAGCACTTTTAAAGTTCTGCTATGTGGCGCGGTATTATCCCGTATTGACGCCGGGCAA
GAGCAACTCGGTCGCCGCATACACTATTCTCAGAATGACTTGGTTGAGTACTCACCAGTCACAGAAAAGC
ATCTTACGGATGGCATGACAGTAAGAGAATTATGCAGTGCTGCCATAACCATGAGTGATAACACTGCGGC
CAACTTACTTCTGACAACGATCGGAGGACCGAAGGAGCTAACCGCTTTTTTGCACAACATGGGGGATCAT
GTAACTCGCCTTGATCGTTGGGAACCGGAGCTGAATGAAGCCATACCAAACGACGAGCGTGACACCACGA
TGCCTGTAGCAATGGCAACAACGTTGCGCAAACTATTAACTGGCGAACTACTTACTCTAGCTTCCCGGCA
ACAATTAATAGACTGGATGGAGGCGGATAAAGTTGCAGGACCACTTCTGCGCTCGGCCCTTCCGGCTGGC
TGGTTTATTGCTGATAAATCTGGAGCCGGTGAGCGTGGGTCTCGCGGTATCATTGCAGCACTGGGGCCAG
ATGGTAAGCCCTCCCGTATCGTAGTTATCTACACGACGGGGAGTCAGGCAACTATGGATGAACGAAATAG
ACAGATCGCTGAGATAGGTGCCTCACTGATTAAGCATTGGTAACTGTCAGACCAAGTTTACTCATATATA
CTTTAGATTGATTTAAAACTTCATTTTTAATTTAAAAGGATCTAGGTGAAGATCCTTTTTGATAATCTCA
TGACCAAAATCCCTTAACGTGAGTTTTCGTTCCACTGAGCGTCAGACCCCGTAGAAAAGATCAAAGGATC
TTCTTGAGATCCTTTTTTTCTGCGCGTAATCTGCTGCTTGCAAACAAAAAAACCACCGCTACCAGCGGTG
GTTTGTTTGCCGGATCAAGAGCTACCAACTCTTTTTCCGAAGGTAACTGGCTTCAGCAGAGCGCAGATAC
CAAATACTGTTCTTCTAGTGTAGCCGTAGTTAGGCCACCACTTCAAGAACTCTGTAGCACCGCCTACATA
CCTCGCTCTGCTAATCCTGTTACCAGTGGCTGCTGCCAGTGGCGATAAGTCGTGTCTTACCGGGTTGGAC
TCAAGACGATAGTTACCGGATAAGGCGCAGCGGTCGGGCTGAACGGGGGGTTCGTGCACACAGCCCAGCT
TGGAGCGAACGACCTACACCGAACTGAGATACCTACAGCGTGAGCTATGAGAAAGCGCCACGCTTCCCGA
AGGGAGAAAGGCGGACAGGTATCCGGTAAGCGGCAGGGTCGGAACAGGAGAGCGCACGAGGGAGCTTCCA
GGGGGAAACGCCTGGTATCTTTATAGTCCTGTCGGGTTTCGCCACCTCTGACTTGAGCGTCGATTTTTGT
GATGCTCGTCAGGGGGGCGGAGCCTATGGAAAAACGCCAGCAACGCGGCCTTTTTACGGTTCCTGGCCTT
TTGCTGGCCTTTTGCTCACATGTTCTTTCCTGCGTTATCCCCTGATTCTGTGGATAACCGTATTACCGCC
TTTGAGTGAGCTGATACCGCTCGCCGCAGCCGAACGACCGAGCGCAGCGAGTCAGTGAGCGAGGAAGCGG
AAGAGCGCCCAATACGCAAACCGCCTCTCCCCGCGCGTTGGCCGATTCATTAATGCAGCTGGCACGACAG
GTTTCCCGACTGGAAAGCGGGCAGTGAGCGCAACGCAATTAATGTGAGTTAGCTCACTCATTAGGCACCC
CAGGCTTTACACTTTATGCTTCCGGCTCGTATGTTGTGTGGAATTGTGAGCGGATAACAATTTCACACAG
GAAACAGCTATGACATGATTACGAATTAA
